>Addgene plasmid #8352 | HA-FOXO3a WT DBM (H212R) | addgene partial sequence | sequence record 17804 | 8352 with FOXOend 5'-AATGAGGGAACTGGCAAGAG
TGATGGGGGGAAGAGCGGAAAAGCCCCCCGGCGGCGGGCTGTCTCCATGGACAATAGCAACAAGTATACC
AAGAGCCGTGGCCGCGCAGCCAAGAAGAAGGCAGCCCTGCAGACAGCCCCCGAATCAGCTGACGACAGTC
CCTCCCAGCTCTCCAAGTGGCCTGGCAGCCCCACGTCACGCAGCAGTGATGAGCTGGATGCGTGGACGGA
CTTCCGTTCACGCACCAATTCTAACGCCAGCACAGTCAGTGGCCGCCTGTCGCCCATCATGGCAAGCACA
GAGTTGGATGAAGTCCAGGACGATGATGCGCCTCTCTCGCCCATGCTCTACAGCAGCTCAGCCAGCCTGT
CACCTTCAGTAAGCAAGCCGTGCACGGTGGAACTGCCACGGCTGACTGATATGGCAGGCACCATGAATCT
GAATGATGGGCTGACTGAAAACCTCATGGACGACCTGCTGGATAACATCACGCTCCCGCCATCCCAGCCA
TCGCCCACTGGGGGACTCATGCAGCGGAGCTCTAGCTTCCCGTATACCACCAAGGGCTCGGGCCTGGGCT
CCCCAACCAGCTCCTTTAACAGCACGGTGTTCGGACCTTCATCTCTGAACTCCCTACGCCAGTCTCCCAT
GCAGACCATCCAAGAGAACAAGCCAGCTACCTTC
