>Addgene plasmid #8352 | HA-FOXO3a WT DBM (H212R) | addgene partial sequence | sequence record 17805 | SV40pro-F 5'-TATTTATGCAGAGGCCGAGG-3'
TGTGAGAGGCTTTTTTGGAGGAGATCTAAGCTTGCCGCCACCATGTATGATGTTCCTGATTATGCTAGCC
TCCCGGGGAATTCGGCAGAGGCACCGGCTTCCCCGGCCCCGCTCTCTCCGCTCGAAGTGGAGCTGGACCC
GGAGTTCGAGCCCCAGAGCCGTCCGCGATCCTGTACGTGGCCCCTGCAAAGGCCGGAGCTCCAAGCGAGC
CCTGCCAAGCCCTCGGGGGAGACGGCCGCTGACTCCATGATCCCCGAGGAGGAGGACGATGAAGACGACG
AGGACGGCGGGGGACGGGCCGGCTCGGCCATGGCGATCGGCGGCGGCGGCGGGAGCGGCACGCTGGGCTC
CGGGCTGCTCCTTGAGGACTCGGCCCGGGTGCTGGCACCCGGAGGGCAAGACCCCGGGTCTGGGCCAGCC
ACCGCGGCGGGCGGGCTGAGCGGGGGTACACAGGCGCTGCTGCAGCCTCAGCAACCGCTGCCACCGCCGC
AGCCGGGGGCGGCTGGGGGCTCCGGGCAGCCGAGGAAATGTTCGTCGCGGCGGAACGCCTGGGGAAACCT
GTCCTACGCGGACCTGATCACCCGCGCCATCGAGAGCTCCCCGGACAAACGGCTCACTCTGTCCCAGATC
TACGAGTGGATGGTGCGTTGCGTGCCCTACTTCAAGGATAAGGGCGACAGCAACAGCTCTGCCGGCTGGA
AGAACTCCATCCGGCGCAACCTGTCACTGCATAGTCGATTCATGCGGGTCCAGAATGAGGGAACTGGCAA
GAGCTCTTGGTGGATCATCAACCCTGATGGGGGGAAGAGCGGAAAAGCCCCCCGGCGGCGGGCTGTC
