[The description below was written by a language model from this plasmid's Addgene catalogue record.]
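Description:
HA-FOXO3a WT DBM (H212R) is a mammalian expression plasmid built on the pECE backbone (about 2.9 kb without insert) that carries a human FOXO3a cDNA (also known as FKHRL1, a member of the forkhead family of transcription factors) of roughly 2 kb. The insert was placed between HindIII and XbaI sites, both of which remain intact, and it is fused at its N-terminus to an HA epitope tag, allowing the expressed protein to be detected or immunoprecipitated with anti-HA antibodies. The plasmid is maintained in E. coli as a high-copy vector under ampicillin selection. The record does not explicitly name the promoter driving the insert, although the listed 5′ sequencing primer anneals to an SV40 promoter, which suggests SV40 early promoter-driven expression. No mammalian selection marker is recorded, and no feature table is provided for this entry; the depositor refers users to the map and sequence of the parental wild-type HA-FOXO3a construct.

The distinguishing feature of this version is the H212R substitution, which the depositor describes as a mutation in the DNA-binding domain ("DBM"). The "WT" in the name indicates that the protein is otherwise the wild-type sequence. Such a construct typically serves as a control alongside wild-type HA-FOXO3a in transfection experiments, helping to test whether a given effect of FOXO3a depends on its ability to bind DNA at target genes. The associated publication concerns FOXO3a stimulation of a DNA repair pathway through the Gadd45 protein, consistent with use in studies of FOXO3a-dependent transcription and stress responses.
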