Addgene plasmid #8352: HA-FOXO3a WT DBM (H212R)
Depositing lab: Michael Greenberg. Publication: DNA repair pathway stimulated by the forkhead transcription factor FOXO3a through the Gadd45 protein. Tran H, Brunet A, Grenier JM, Datta SR, Fornace AJ Jr, DiStefano PS, Chiang LW, Greenberg ME. Science 2002 Apr 19;296(5567):530-4. 10.1126/science.1068712 PubMed 11964479.
Backbone
  Vector backbone: pECE
  Backbone size w/o insert (bp): 2900
  Vector type: Mammalian Expression
Growth in bacteria
  Bacterial resistance: Ampicillin, 100 μg/mL
  Growth temperature: 37°C
  Growth strain: DH5alpha
  Copy number: High Copy
Gene/Insert
  Gene/Insert name: FOXO3a (alt names: FKHRL1; forkhead family)
  Species: H. sapiens (human)
  Insert size (bp): 2038
  Mutation: H212R
  Entrez Gene: FOXO3 (a.k.a. AF6q21, FKHRL1, FKHRL1P2, FOXO2, FOXO3A)
  Tag / fusion protein: HA (N terminal on insert)
  Cloning method: Restriction Enzyme; 5′ cloning site HindIII (not destroyed); 3′ cloning site XbaI (not destroyed)
  Sequencing primers: 5′ SV40pro-F
Terms and licenses: Academic/Nonprofit Terms; Industry Terms: Not Available to Industry
Depositor comments: Mutation in DNA binding domain. See wild-type map and sequence under HA-FOXO3a WT.
How to cite: HA-FOXO3a WT DBM (H212R) was a gift from Michael Greenberg (Addgene plasmid # 8352 ; http://n2t.net/addgene:8352 ; RRID:Addgene_8352)
